Addgene plasmid #158799: pPP384
Purpose: pRSF-Duet1 derived plasmid containing C-terminally hexa-histidine tagged dCasΦ-3(D413A) in MCS1 for expression in E. coli and protein purification
Depositing lab: Jennifer Doudna. Depositing organization: University of California, Berkeley. Publication: CRISPR-CasPhi from huge phages is a hypercompact genome editor. Pausch P, Al-Shayeb B, Bisom-Rapp E, Tsuchida CA, Li Z, Cress BF, Knott GJ, Jacobsen SE, Banfield JF, Doudna JA. Science. 2020 Jul 17;369(6501):333-337. doi: 10.1126/science.abb1400. PubMed 32675376.
Backbone
  Vector backbone: pRSF-Duet1
  Vector type: Bacterial Expression
Growth in bacteria
  Bacterial resistance: Kanamycin, 50 μg/mL
  Growth temperature: 37°C
  Growth strain: DH5alpha
  Copy number: High Copy
Gene/Insert
  Gene/Insert name: dCasPhi-3 (D413A)
Terms and licenses: Academic/Nonprofit Terms; Industry Terms: Not Available to Industry
Depositor comments: Please note there is a silent mutation in the dCasPhi-3 coding sequence that does not alter plasmid function.
How to cite: pPP384 was a gift from Jennifer Doudna (Addgene plasmid # 158799 ; http://n2t.net/addgene:158799 ; RRID:Addgene_158799)
