[The description below was written by a language model from this plasmid's Addgene catalogue record and pLannotate feature annotations shown in this document.]
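Description:
pPP384 is a bacterial expression plasmid built on the pRSF-Duet1 backbone, a two-cassette T7 system for protein production in E. coli. It replicates from the RSF1030 origin, which is compatible with other common origins so the plasmid can coexist with additional plasmids in the same cell. It is recorded as high copy and is selected with kanamycin through an aminoglycoside phosphotransferase gene. The backbone also carries lacI with its own promoter, supplying lac repressor to keep the T7/lac promoters silent until an inducer such as IPTG is added.

The insert, placed in the first multiple cloning site, encodes dCasΦ-3, a variant of the compact CRISPR-CasΦ nuclease from huge phages carrying a D413A substitution; the "d" prefix indicates a nuclease-inactivated form. In the 6,051 nt sequenced record, the first T7 promoter, lac operator and T7 gene 10 ribosome binding site sit upstream of an unannotated stretch of roughly 2.3 kb that corresponds to the coding sequence, which ends in the annotated hexahistidine tag used for affinity purification. The depositor notes a silent mutation in the coding sequence that does not affect function.

Downstream lies the second T7 promoter/lac operator cassette, which appears to be empty: only vector-derived S-Tag sequence and the T7 terminator are annotated there. The short TcR, SET1 and AmpR promoter fragment calls look like backbone remnants or annotation matches rather than functional parts. According to the record, the plasmid is used for inducible expression and purification of the tagged dCasΦ-3 protein, which requires a host that supplies T7 RNA polymerase.
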