Features (pLannotate 1.2.2; 18 found; start..end, strand, type, name):
    333..410     -  promoter       lacI promoter: lacI
    418..453     -  CDS            TcR (fragment): tetracycline efflux protein; tet; confers resistance to tetracycline
    456..474     +  promoter       T7 promoter: promoter for bacteriophage T7 RNA polymerase
    475..499     +  protein_bind   lac operator: The lac repressor binds to the lac operator to inhibit transcription in E. coli. This inhibition can be relieved by adding lactose or isopropyl-β-D-thiogalactopyranoside (IPTG). lac repressor encoded by lacI
    514..536     +  RBS            RBS: efficient ribosome binding site from bacteriophage T7 gene 10 (Olins and Rangwala, 1989)
   2841..2858    +  CDS            7xHis (fragment): 6xHis affinity tag
   2908..2926    +  promoter       T7 promoter: promoter for bacteriophage T7 RNA polymerase
   2927..2951    +  protein_bind   lac operator: The lac repressor binds to the lac operator to inhibit transcription in E. coli. This inhibition can be relieved by adding lactose or isopropyl-β-D-thiogalactopyranoside (IPTG). lac repressor encoded by lacI
   3060..3101    +  CDS            S-Tag (fragment): affinity and epitope tag derived from pancreatic ribonuclease A
   3131..3148    +  CDS            SET1 (fragment): solubility-enhancement tag derived from T7 phage gene 10B
   3156..3203    +  terminator     T7 terminator: transcription terminator for bacteriophage T7 RNA polymerase
   3367..3424    +  promoter       AmpR promoter (fragment): bla
   3433..4248    -  CDS            KanR: aminoglycoside phosphotransferase; aph(3')-Ia; confers resistance to kanamycin in bacteria or G418 (Geneticin®) in eukaryotes
   4249..4340    -  promoter       AmpR promoter: bla
   4356..5105    -  rep_origin     RSF ori: Plasmids containing the RSF 1030 origin of replication can be propagated in E. coli cells that contain additional plasmids with compatible origins.
   5188..5252    -  CDS            TcR (fragment): tetracycline efflux protein; tet; confers resistance to tetracycline
   5267..5288    -  protein_bind   CAP binding site: CAP binding activates transcription in the presence of cAMP. E. coli catabolite activator protein
   5301..332     -  CDS            lacI (across the origin): lac repressor; lacI; The lac repressor binds to the lac operator to inhibit transcription in E. coli. This inhibition can be relieved by adding lactose or isopropyl-β-D-thiogalactopyranoside (IPTG).
>Addgene plasmid #158799 | pPP384 | addgene full sequence | sequence record 309569 | Addgene NGS Result
ACCGCCGCTTTACAGGCTTCGACGCCGCTTCGTTCTACCATCGACACCACCACGCTGGCACCCAGTTGAT
CGGCGCGAGATTTAATCGCCGCGACAATTTGCGACGGCGCGTGCAGGGCCAGACTGGAGGTGGCAACGCC
AATCAGCAACGACTGTTTGCCCGCCAGTTGTTGTGCCACGCGGTTGGGAATGTAATTCAGCTCCGCCATC
GCCGCTTCCACTTTTTCCCGCGTTTTCGCAGAAACGTGGCTGGCCTGGTTCACCACGCGGGAAACGGTCT
GATAAGAGACACCGGCATACTCTGCGACATCGTATAACGTTACTGGTTTCACATTCACCACCCTGAATTG
ACTCTCTTCCGGGCGCTATCATGCCATACCGCGAAAGGTTTTGCGCCATTCGATGGTGTCCGGGATCTCG
ACGCTCTCCCTTATGCGACTCCTGCATTAGGAAATTAATACGACTCACTATAGGGGAATTGTGAGCGGAT
AACAATTCCCCTGTAGAAATAATTTTGTTTAACTTTAATAAGGAGATATACCATGGAAAAAGAGATTACT
GAGCTAACTAAAATACGAAGAGAGTTTCCAAATAAGAAATTTTCATCTACGGATATGAAAAAAGCAGGTA
AACTTCTAAAGGCAGAAGGACCTGATGCTGTGCGCGATTTTCTTAATAGCTGTCAAGAAATAATAGGTGA
TTTTAAACCTCCAGTTAAAACTAATATTGTTTCTATAAGTAGGCCATTTGAAGAGTGGCCAGTTAGTATG
GTTGGAAGAGCTATTCAAGAATATTATTTTAGTTTGACTAAGGAAGAGTTGGAGTCAGTTCATCCAGGAA
CTAGTAGTGAAGACCATAAATCATTTTTTAATATAACTGGATTGAGCAATTACAATTATACAAGCGTACA
GGGATTGAATTTAATATTCAAGAATGCAAAGGCTATTTATGATGGCACATTAGTTAAGGCAAATAATAAA
AATAAGAAATTAGAAAAAAAATTCAACGAAATTAATCATAAACGTTCATTAGAGGGTCTGCCTATTATCA
CTCCAGATTTTGAAGAGCCATTTGATGAGAATGGTCATTTGAATAATCCTCCTGGAATAAATCGAAATAT
ATATGGTTATCAAGGTTGTGCGGCAAAGGTTTTTGTTCCATCTAAACACAAGATGGTTTCTTTACCAAAA
GAATATGAGGGGTATAATAGGGATCCTAATTTATCATTAGCTGGGTTTCGTAATCGTTTGGAAATTCCTG
AAGGTGAACCTGGTCATGTGCCATGGTTTCAGAGAATGGATATTCCAGAGGGGCAGATTGGACATGTGAA
CAAAATTCAGCGTTTTAATTTTGTACATGGAAAGAACTCTGGTAAGGTAAAGTTTTCAGACAAAACAGGT
AGAGTAAAAAGATATCATCATTCAAAATATAAAGACGCTACCAAACCATATAAGTTTTTAGAAGAGTCAA
AAAAAGTCTCTGCGTTAGATTCTATTCTCGCTATCATAACTATTGGTGATGATTGGGTAGTTTTTGATAT
TCGTGGTTTGTATAGAAATGTTTTTTATAGAGAGCTTGCCCAAAAAGGTTTAACGGCTGTCCAATTGTTA
GATTTGTTTACTGGAGATCCTGTAATTGATCCTAAAAAGGGCGTTGTTACATTTTCATATAAAGAGGGTG
TTGTTCCTGTATTTTCACAAAAGATTGTACCTCGCTTTAAATCTAGGGATACATTAGAAAAACTTACTTC
ACAAGGACCTGTAGCTTTATTATCTGTAGCGCTTGGACAAAATGAACCTGTAGCAGCTCGTGTATGTTCA
TTAAAAAACATAAATGATAAGATAACTTTAGATAACTCTTGCAGAATTTCATTTTTAGATGATTATAAAA
AACAAATTAAAGATTATCGTGACAGCTTAGATGAATTAGAGATAAAAATTAGATTAGAGGCTATAAATTC
ACTAGAGACAAATCAGCAGGTTGAGATTCGTGATCTGGATGTGTTTTCTGCAGATCGTGCAAAAGCAAAT
ACAGTTGATATGTTTGATATAGATCCAAATCTAATTTCATGGGATAGTATGTCAGACGCCCGTGTTTCAA
CACAGATATCAGATTTGTATCTAAAAAATGGAGGTGATGAGTCTAGAGTATATTTTGAAATTAATAATAA
GCGTATAAAACGATCAGATTATAATATTTCACAACTAGTTAGACCAAAATTATCTGATAGTACTAGAAAA
AATCTAAATGATTCTATTTGGAAATTGAAGAGAACTAGTGAAGAGTATCTTAAACTATCTAAAAGAAAGT
TAGAATTATCTAGAGCGGTTGTTAATTATACAATTCGACAATCTAAATTGTTGAGTGGAATTAATGATAT
TGTAATTATTCTTGAAGATTTAGATGTCAAGAAAAAATTTAACGGACGTGGGATAAGAGATATTGGTTGG
GATAATTTTTTCAGTTCAAGAAAGGAAAATCGTTGGTTTATTCCAGCATTTCATAAAGCTTTTAGTGAAT
TGAGTAGTAATCGTGGATTGTGTGTTATTGAGGTTAATCCTGCTTGGACAAGTGCTACGTGCCCTGATTG
TGGATTTTGTAGCAAAGAAAATAGAGATGGTATTAATTTTACTTGTCGGAAGTGTGGTGTTAGCTATCAT
GCAGATATTGATGTAGCCACGCTGAATATTGCTCGGGTGGCTGTTTTGGGAAAGCCAATGTCTGGACCCG
CTGATCGCGAGAGGTTAGGTGATACGAAAAAACCAAGGGTCGCTCGCAGTCGTAAAACTATGAAAAGAAA
GGATATTTCAAACAGTACGGTGGAAGCTATGGTTACGGCCCATCACCATCACCATCACTAAGTCGAACAG
AAAGTAATCGTATTGTACACGGCCGCATAATCGAAATTAATACGACTCACTATAGGGGAATTGTGAGCGG
ATAACAATTCCCCATCTTAGTATATTAGTTAAGTATAAGAAGGAGATATACATATGGCAGATCTCAATTG
GATATCGGCCGGCCACGCGATCGCTGACGTCGGTACCCTCGAGTCTGGTAAAGAAACCGCTGCTGCGAAA
TTTGAACGCCAGCACATGGACTCGTCTACTAGCGCAGCTTAATTAACCTAGGCTGCTGCCACCGCTGAGC
AATAACTAGCATAACCCCTTGGGGCCTCTAAACGGGTCTTGAGGGGTTTTTTGCTGAAACCTCAGGCATT
TGAGAAGCACACGGTCACACTGCTTCCGGTAGTCAATAAACCGGTAAACCAGCAATAGACATAAGCGGCT
ATTTAACGACCCTGCCCTGAACCGACGACAAGCTGACGACCGGGTCTCCGCAAGTGGCACTTTTCGGGGA
AATGTGCGCGGAACCCCTATTTGTTTATTTTTCTAAATACATTCAAATATGTATCCGCTCATGAATTAAT
TCTTAGAAAAACTCATCGAGCATCAAATGAAACTGCAATTTATTCATATCAGGATTATCAATACCATATT
TTTGAAAAAGCCGTTTCTGTAATGAAGGAGAAAACTCACCGAGGCAGTTCCATAGGATGGCAAGATCCTG
GTATCGGTCTGCGATTCCGACTCGTCCAACATCAATACAACCTATTAATTTCCCCTCGTCAAAAATAAGG
TTATCAAGTGAGAAATCACCATGAGTGACGACTGAATCCGGTGAGAATGGCAAAAGTTTATGCATTTCTT
TCCAGACTTGTTCAACAGGCCAGCCATTACGCTCGTCATCAAAATCACTCGCATCAACCAAACCGTTATT
CATTCGTGATTGCGCCTGAGCGAGACGAAATACGCGGTCGCTGTTAAAAGGACAATTACAAACAGGAATC
GAATGCAACCGGCGCAGGAACACTGCCAGCGCATCAACAATATTTTCACCTGAATCAGGATATTCTTCTA
ATACCTGGAATGCTGTTTTCCCGGGGATCGCAGTGGTGAGTAACCATGCATCATCAGGAGTACGGATAAA
ATGCTTGATGGTCGGAAGAGGCATAAATTCCGTCAGCCAGTTTAGTCTGACCATCTCATCTGTAACATCA
TTGGCAACGCTACCTTTGCCATGTTTCAGAAACAACTCTGGCGCATCGGGCTTCCCATACAATCGATAGA
TTGTCGCACCTGATTGCCCGACATTATCGCGAGCCCATTTATACCCATATAAATCAGCATCCATGTTGGA
ATTTAATCGCGGCCTAGAGCAAGACGTTTCCCGTTGAATATGGCTCATACTCTTCCTTTTTCAATATTAT
TGAAGCATTTATCAGGGTTATTGTCTCATGAGCGGATACATATTTGAATGTATTTAGAAAAATAAACAAA
TAGGCATGCAGCGCTCTTCCGCTTCCTCGCTCACTGACTCGCTACGCTCGGTCGTTCGACTGCGGCGAGC
GGTGTCAGCTCACTCAAAAGCGGTAATACGGTTATCCACAGAATCAGGGGATAAAGCCGGAAAGAACATG
TGAGCAAAAAGCAAAGCACCGGAAGAAGCCAACGCCGCAGGCGTTTTTCCATAGGCTCCGCCCCCCTGAC
GAGCATCACAAAAATCGACGCTCAAGCCAGAGGTGGCGAAACCCGACAGGACTATAAAGATACCAGGCGT
TTCCCCCTGGAAGCTCCCTCGTGCGCTCTCCTGTTCCGACCCTGCCGCTTACCGGATACCTGTCCGCCTT
TCTCCCTTCGGGAAGCGTGGCGCTTTCTCATAGCTCACGCTGTTGGTATCTCAGTTCGGTGTAGGTCGTT
CGCTCCAAGCTGGGCTGTGTGCACGAACCCCCCGTTCAGCCCGACCGCTGCGCCTTATCCGGTAACTATC
GTCTTGAGTCCAACCCGGTAAGACACGACTTATCGCCACTGGCAGCAGCCATTGGTAACTGATTTAGAGG
ACTTTGTCTTGAAGTTATGCACCTGTTAAGGCTAAACTGAAAGAACAGATTTTGGTGAGTGCGGTCCTCC
AACCCACTTACCTTGGTTCAAAGAGTTGGTAGCTCAGCGAACCTTGAGAAAACCACCGTTGGTAGCGGTG
GTTTTTCTTTATTTATGAGATGATGAATCAATCGGTCTATCAAGTCAACGAACAGCTATTCCGTTACTCT
AGATTTCAGTGCAATTTATCTCTTCAAATGTAGCACCTGAAGTCAGCCCCATACGATATAAGTTGTAATT
CTCATGTTAGTCATGCCCCGCGCCCACCGGAAGGAGCTGACTGGGTTGAAGGCTCTCAAGGGCATCGGTC
GAGATCCCGGTGCCTAATGAGTGAGCTAACTTACATTAATTGCGTTGCGCTCACTGCCCGCTTTCCAGTC
GGGAAACCTGTCGTGCCAGCTGCATTAATGAATCGGCCAACGCGCGGGGAGAGGCGGTTTGCGTATTGGG
CGCCAGGGTGGTTTTTCTTTTCACCAGTGAGACGGGCAACAGCTGATTGCCCTTCACCGCCTGGCCCTGA
GAGAGTTGCAGCAAGCGGTCCACGCTGGTTTGCCCCAGCAGGCGAAAATCCTGTTTGATGGTGGTTAACG
GCGGGATATAACATGAGCTGTCTTCGGTATCGTCGTATCCCACTACCGAGATGTCCGCACCAACGCGCAG
CCCGGACTCGGTAATGGCGCGCATTGCGCCCAGCGCCATCTGATCGTTGGCAACCAGCATCGCAGTGGGA
ACGATGCCCTCATTCAGCATTTGCATGGTTTGTTGAAAACCGGACATGGCACTCCAGTCGCCTTCCCGTT
CCGCTATCGGCTGAATTTGATTGCGAGTGAGATATTTATGCCAGCCAGCCAGACGCAGACGCGCCGAGAC
AGAACTTAATGGGCCCGCTAACAGCGCGATTTGCTGGTGACCCAATGCGACCAGATGCTCCACGCCCAGT
CGCGTACCGTCTTCATGGGAGAAAATAATACTGTTGATGGGTGTCTGGTCAGAGACATCAAGAAATAACG
CCGGAACATTAGTGCAGGCAGCTTCCACAGCAATGGCATCCTGGTCATCCAGCGGATAGTTAATGATCAG
CCCACTGACGCGTTGCGCGAGAAGATTGTGC
